>Addgene plasmid #144757 | TFORF3281 | addgene full sequence | sequence record 404352 | Addgene NGS Result
TTAATGTAGTCTTATGCAATACTCTTGTAGTCTTGCAACATGGTAACGATGAGTTAGCAACATGCCTTAC
AAGGAGAGAAAAAGCACCGTGCATGCCGATTGGTGGAAGTAAGGTGGTACGATCGTGCCTTATTAGGAAG
GCAACAGACGGGTCTGACATGGATTGGACGAACCACTGAATTGCCGCATTGCAGAGATATTGTATTTAAG
TGCCTAGCTCGATACATAAACGGGTCTCTCTGGTTAGACCAGATCTGAGCCTGGGAGCTCTCTGGCTAAC
TAGGGAACCCACTGCTTAAGCCTCAATAAAGCTTGCCTTGAGTGCTTCAAGTAGTGTGTGCCCGTCTGTT
GTGTGACTCTGGTAACTAGAGATCCCTCAGACCCTTTTAGTCAGTGTGGAAAATCTCTAGCAGTGGCGCC
CGAACAGGGACTTGAAAGCGAAAGGGAAACCAGAGGAGCTCTCTCGACGCAGGACTCGGCTTGCTGAAGC
GCGCACGGCAAGAGGCGAGGGGCGGCGACTGGTGAGTACGCCAAAAATTTTGACTAGCGGAGGCTAGAAG
GAGAGAGATGGGTGCGAGAGCGTCAGTATTAAGCGGGGGAGAATTAGATCGCGATGGGAAAAAATTCGGT
TAAGGCCAGGGGGAAAGAAAAAATATAAATTAAAACATATAGTATGGGCAAGCAGGGAGCTAGAACGATT
CGCAGTTAATCCTGGCCTGTTAGAAACATCAGAAGGCTGTAGACAAATACTGGGACAGCTACAACCATCC
CTTCAGACAGGATCAGAAGAACTTAGATCATTATATAATACAGTAGCAACCCTCTATTGTGTGCATCAAA
GGATAGAGATAAAAGACACCAAGGAAGCTTTAGACAAGATAGAGGAAGAGCAAAACAAAAGTAAGACCAC
CGCACAGCAAGCGGCCGCTGATCTTCAGACCTGGAGGAGGAGATATGAGGGACAATTGGAGAAGTGAATT
ATATAAATATAAAGTAGTAAAAATTGAACCATTAGGAGTAGCACCCACCAAGGCAAAGAGAAGAGTGGTG
CAGAGAGAAAAAAGAGCAGTGGGAATAGGAGCTTTGTTCCTTGGGTTCTTGGGAGCAGCAGGAAGCACTA
TGGGCGCAGCGTCAATGACGCTGACGGTACAGGCCAGACAATTATTGTCTGGTATAGTGCAGCAGCAGAA
CAATTTGCTGAGGGCTATTGAGGCGCAACAGCATCTGTTGCAACTCACAGTCTGGGGCATCAAGCAGCTC
CAGGCAAGAATCCTGGCTGTGGAAAGATACCTAAAGGATCAACAGCTCCTGGGGATTTGGGGTTGCTCTG
GAAAACTCATTTGCACCACTGCTGTGCCTTGGAATGCTAGTTGGAGTAATAAATCTCTGGAACAGATTTG
GAATCACACGACCTGGATGGAGTGGGACAGAGAAATTAACAATTACACAAGCTTAATACACTCCTTAATT
GAAGAATCGCAAAACCAGCAAGAAAAGAATGAACAAGAATTATTGGAATTAGATAAATGGGCAAGTTTGT
GGAATTGGTTTAACATAACAAATTGGCTGTGGTATATAAAATTATTCATAATGATAGTAGGAGGCTTGGT
AGGTTTAAGAATAGTTTTTGCTGTACTTTCTATAGTGAATAGAGTTAGGCAGGGATATTCACCATTATCG
TTTCAGACCCACCTCCCAACCCCGAGGGGACCCATGCATTGCATCTCAATTAGTCAGCAACCAGGTGTGG
AAAGTCCCCAGGCTCCCCAGCAGGCAGAAGTATGCAAAGCATGCGTCTCAATTAGTCAGCAACCATAGTC
CCGCCCCTAACTCCGCCCATCCCGCCCCTAACTCCGCCCAGTTCCGCCCATTCTCCGCCCCATGGCTGAC
TAATTTTTTTTATTTATGCAGAGGCCGAGGCCGCCTCGGCCTCTGAGCTATTCCAGAAGTAGTGAGGAGG
CTTTTTTGGAGGCCTAGGCTTTTGCAAAAAGCTTTCTAGAGGTACCACCGGAGCTTACCATGACCGAGTA
CAAGCCCACGGTGCGCCTCGCCACCCGCGACGACGTCCCCAGGGCCGTACGCACCCTCGCCGCCGCGTTC
GCCGACTACCCCGCCACGCGCCACACCGTCGATCCGGACCGCCACATCGAGCGGGTCACCGAGCTGCAAG
AACTCTTCCTCACGCGCGTCGGGCTCGACATCGGCAAGGTGTGGGTCGCGGACGACGGCGCCGCCGTGGC
GGTCTGGACCACGCCGGAGAGCGTCGAAGCGGGGGCGGTGTTCGCCGAGATCGGCCCGCGCATGGCCGAG
TTGAGCGGTTCCCGGCTGGCCGCGCAGCAACAGATGGAAGGCCTCCTGGCGCCGCACCGGCCCAAGGAGC
CCGCGTGGTTCCTGGCCACCGTCGGCGTCTCGCCCGACCACCAGGGCAAGGGTCTGGGCAGCGCCGTCGT
GCTCCCCGGAGTGGAGGCGGCCGAGCGCGCCGGGGTGCCCGCCTTCCTGGAGACCTCCGCGCCCCGCAAC
CTCCCCTTCTACGAGCGGCTCGGCTTCACCGTCACCGCCGACGTCGAGGTGCCCGAAGGACCGCGCACCT
GGTGCATGACCCGCAAGCCCGGTGCCAGTTAACGAATTCTAGATCTTGAGACAAATGGCAGTATTCATCC
ACAATTTTAAAAGAAAAGGGGGGATTGGGGGGTACAGTGCAGGGGAAAGAATAGTAGACATAATAGCAAC
AGACATACAAACTAAAGAATTACAAAAACAAATTACAAAAATTCAAAATTTTCGGGTTTATTACAGGGAC
AGCAGAGATCCACTTTGGCGCCGGCTCGAGGCCTGCAGGTGCAAAGATGGATAAAGTTTTAAACAGAGAG
GAATCTTTGCAGCTAATGGACCTTCTAGGTCTTGAAAGGAGTGGGAATTGGCTCCGGTGCCCGTCAGTGG
GCAGAGCGCACATCGCCCACAGTCCCCGAGAAGTTGGGGGGAGGGGTCGGCAATTGAACCGGTGCCTAGA
GAAGGTGGCGCGGGGTAAACTGGGAAAGTGATGTCGTGTACTGGCTCCGCCTTTTTCCCGAGGGTGGGGG
AGAACCGTATATAAGTGCAGTAGTCGCCGTGAACGTTCTTTTTCGCAACGGGTTTGCCGCCAGAACACAG
GTAAGTGCCGTGTGTGGTTCCCGCGGGCCTGGCCTCTTTACGGGTTATGGCCCTTGCGTGCCTTGAATTA
CTTCCACCTGGCTGCAGTACGTGATTCTTGATCCCGAGCTTCGGGTTGGAAGTGGGTGGGAGAGTTCGAG
GCCTTGCGCTTAAGGAGCCCCTTCGCCTCGTGCTTGAGTTGAGGCCTGGCCTGGGCGCTGGGGCCGCCGC
GTGCGAATCTGGTGGCACCTTCGCGCCTGTCTCGCTGCTTTCGATAAGTCTCTAGCCATTTAAAATTTTT
GATGACCTGCTGCGACGCTTTTTTTCTGGCAAGATAGTCTTGTAAATGCGGGCCAAGATCTGCACACTGG
TATTTCGGTTTTTGGGGCCGCGGGCGGCGACGGGGCCCGTGCGTCCCAGCGCACATGTTCGGCGAGGCGG
GGCCTGCGAGCGCGGCCACCGAGAATCGGACGGGGGTAGTCTCAAGCTGGCCGGCCTGCTCTGGTGCCTG
GCCTCGCGCCGCCGTGTATCGCCCCGCCCTGGGCGGCAAGGCTGGCCCGGTCGGCACCAGTTGCGTGAGC
GGAAAGATGGCCGCTTCCCGGCCCTGCTGCAGGGAGCTCAAAATGGAGGACGCGGCGCTCGGGAGAGCGG
GCGGGTGAGTCACCCACACAAAGGAAAAGGGCCTTTCCGTCCTCAGCCGTCGCTTCATGTGACTCCACGG
AGTACCGGGCGCCGTCCAGGCACCTCGATTAGTTCTCGAGCTTTTGGAGTACGTCGTCTTTAGGTTGGGG
GGAGGGGTTTTATGCGATGGAGTTTCCCCACACTGAGTGGGTGGAGACTGAAGTTAGGCCAGCTTGGCAC
TTGATGTAATTCTCCTTGGAATTTGCCCTTTTTGAGTTTGGATCTTGGTTCATTCTCAAGCCTCAGACAG
TGGTTCAAAGTTTTTTTCTTCCATTTCAGGTGTCGTGAGGCTAGCATCGATTGATCAACAAGTTTGTACA
AAAAAGTTGGCATGGCATTCAGGGATGTGGCTGTGGATTTCACCCAGGATGAGTGGAGGCTGCTGAGCCC
TGCTCAAAGGACTCTGTACAGAGAGGTGATGCTGGAGAACTACAGCAACCTGGTCTCACTGGGAATTTCA
TTTTCTAAACCAGAACTCATCACCCAGCTGGAGCAAGGGAAAGAGACCTGGAGAGAGGAAAAAAAATGTT
CACCGGCAACCTGTCCAGATCCAGAGCCAGAGCTCTACCTCGATCCTTTCTGCCCTCCGGGTTTCTCCAG
TCAGAAATTCCCCATGCAGCATGTGCTGTGTAATCATCCCCCCTGGATCTTCACATGCTTGTGTGCAGAA
GGTAACATCCAGCCTGGGGATCCAGGCCCAGGGGACCAGGAGAAGCAGCAACAAGCCTCTGAGGGGAGAC
CCTGGAGTGATCAAGCAGAAGGTCCTGAGGGAGAAGGTGCCATGCCTTTGTTTGGAAGAACCAAGAAAAG
GACTCTGGGAGCGTTCTCCAGGCCACCCCAGAGGCAGCCAGTCAGCTCTCGGAACGGCCTCAGAGGGGTG
GAGTTAGAAGCCAGCCCAGCTCAGACAGGGAACCCTGAGGAAACAGACAAATTGTTGAAGAGGATAGAAG
TCTTAGGATTTGGAACAGTCAACTGTGGAGAGTGTGGACTGAGCTTCAGCAAGATGACAAACCTGCTCAG
TCACCAGCGGATACACTCAGGGGAGAAGCCCTACGTGTGTGGGGTATGTGAGAAGGGCTTCAGCCTAAAG
AAGAGCCTCGCCAGACACCAGAAGGCACACTCGGGGGAGAAGCCAATTGTGTGCAGGGAGTGTGGACGAG
GCTTTAACCGGAAGTCAACGCTAATCATACACGAACGGACACACTCCGGTGAGAAACCTTACATGTGCAG
TGAGTGTGGGCGAGGCTTCAGCCAGAAGTCAAACCTCATCATACACCAGAGGACACACTCAGGGGAAAAG
CCTTATGTGTGCCGGGAATGTGGCAAAGGCTTCAGCCAGAAGTCAGCTGTCGTGAGACACCAGAGGACAC
ACTTGGAGGAGAAGACCATCGTGTGCAGTGACTGTGGCCTGGGCTTCAGCGACAGGTCAAACCTCATCTC
CCACCAGAGGACGCACTCTGGGGAGAAGCCCTACGCCTGCAAGGAGTGTGGGCGATGCTTCAGGCAGAGG
ACCACCCTTGTCAACCACCAGAGGACACACTCAAAGGAGAAGCCCTATGTGTGCGGGGTGTGTGGGCACA
GCTTCAGCCAGAATTCAACCCTCATCTCTCACAGGCGGACACACACTGGGGAGAAGCCGTATGTTTGTGG
GGTGTGTGGGCGAGGCTTTAGTCTCAAGTCACACCTCAACAGACACCAGAACATACACTCAGGAGAGAAG
CCCATTGTGTGCAAGGACTGTGGCCGGGGCTTCAGCCAGCAATCCAACCTCATCAGACACCAGAGGACGC
ACTCAGGCGAGAAGCCCATGGTGTGTGGGGAGTGCGGGCGAGGCTTCAGCCAGAAGTCAAACCTTGTTGC
ACACCAGAGGACGCACTCAGGGGAGAGGCCGTATGTGTGCCGAGAGTGTGGGCGAGGCTTTAGCCACCAG
GCCGGTCTCATCAGGCACAAGCGGAAGCACTCGAGGGAGAAGCCCTACATGTGCAGGCAGTGTGGACTGG
GCTTTGGCAATAAGTCAGCTCTAATCACACACAAGCGGGCTCACTCGGAAGAGAAGCCTTGTGTGTGCAG
AGAGTGTGGCCAAGGCTTTCTCCAAAAGTCACACCTCACCTTACATCAAATGACACATACGGGGGAGAAG
CCATATGTGTGCAAGACGTGTGGGCGGGGCTTCAGCCTCAAGTCTCACCTCAGCAGACACAGGAAGACCA
CGTCTGTCCACCACAGACTGCCAGTGCAGCCCGACCCTGAGCCGTGTGCAGGGCAACCTTCGGATTCCTT
ATACTCTCTCTGCCCAACTTTCTTGTACAAAGTGGTTGATATCGGTAAGCCTATCCCTAACCCTCTCCTC
GGTCTCGATTCTACGTAGTAATGAACTAGTCCGTAACTTGAAAGTATTTCGATTTCTTGGCTTTATATAT
CTTGTGGAAAGGACGAGCAAACATTTGTGACATTACGAAAACGCGTTAAGTCGACAATCAACCTCTGGAT
TACAAAATTTGTGAAAGATTGACTGGTATTCTTAACTATGTTGCTCCTTTTACGCTATGTGGATACGCTG
CTTTAATGCCTTTGTATCATGCTATTGCTTCCCGTATGGCTTTCATTTTCTCCTCCTTGTATAAATCCTG
GTTGCTGTCTCTTTATGAGGAGTTGTGGCCCGTTGTCAGGCAACGTGGCGTGGTGTGCACTGTGTTTGCT
GACGCAACCCCCACTGGTTGGGGCATTGCCACCACCTGTCAGCTCCTTTCCGGGACTTTCGCTTTCCCCC
TCCCTATTGCCACGGCGGAACTCATCGCCGCCTGCCTTGCCCGCTGCTGGACAGGGGCTCGGCTGTTGGG
CACTGACAATTCCGTGGTGTTGTCGGGGAAATCATCGTCCTTTCCTTGGCTGCTCGCCTGTGTTGCCACC
TGGATTCTGCGCGGGACGTCCTTCTGCTACGTCCCTTCGGCCCTCAATCCAGCGGACCTTCCTTCCCGCG
GCCTGCTGCCGGCTCTGCGGCCTCTTCCGCGTCTTCGCCTTCGCCCTCAGACGAGTCGGATCTCCCTTTG
GGCCGCCTCCCCGCGTCGACTTTAAGACCAATGACTTACAAGGCAGCTGTAGATCTTAGCCACTTTTTAA
AAGAAAAGGGGGGACTGGAAGGGCTAATTCACTCCCAACGAAGACAAGATCTGCTTTTTGCTTGTACTGG
GTCTCTCTGGTTAGACCAGATCTGAGCCTGGGAGCTCTCTGGCTAACTAGGGAACCCACTGCTTAAGCCT
CAATAAAGCTTGCCTTGAGTGCTTCAAGTAGTGTGTGCCCGTCTGTTGTGTGACTCTGGTAACTAGAGAT
CCCTCAGACCCTTTTAGTCAGTGTGGAAAATCTCTAGCAGTACGTATAGTAGTTCATGTCATCTTATTAT
TCAGTATTTATAACTTGCAAAGAAATGAATATCAGAGAGTGAGAGGAACTTGTTTATTGCAGCTTATAAT
GGTTACAAATAAAGCAATAGCATCACAAATTTCACAAATAAAGCATTTTTTTCACTGCATTCTAGTTGTG
GTTTGTCCAAACTCATCAATGTATCTTATCATGTCTGGCTCTAGCTATCCCGCCCCTAACTCCGCCCATC
CCGCCCCTAACTCCGCCCAGTTCCGCCCATTCTCCGCCCCATGGCTGACTAATTTTTTTTATTTATGCAG
AGGCCGAGGCCGCCTCGGCCTCTGAGCTATTCCAGAAGTAGTGAGGAGGCTTTTTTGGAGGCCTAGGGAC
GTACCCAATTCGCCCTATAGTGAGTCGTATTACGCGCGCTCACTGGCCGTCGTTTTACAACGTCGTGACT
GGGAAAACCCTGGCGTTACCCAACTTAATCGCCTTGCAGCACATCCCCCTTTCGCCAGCTGGCGTAATAG
CGAAGAGGCCCGCACCGATCGCCCTTCCCAACAGTTGCGCAGCCTGAATGGCGAATGGG
[124 nt withheld, positions 7760-7883]
C
[91 nt withheld, positions 7885-7975]
A
[49 nt withheld, positions 7977-8025]
CCTTTGACGTTGGAGTCCACGTTCTTT
[37 nt withheld, positions 8053-8089]
ACCCTATCTCGGTCTATTCTTTTGATTTATAAGGGATTTTGCCGATTTCGGCCTATTGGTTAAAAAATGA
GCTGATTTAACAAAAATTTAACGCGAATTTTAACAAAATATTAACGCTTACAATTTAGGTGGCACTTTTC
GGGGAAATGTGCGCGGAACCCCTATTTGTTTATTTTTCTAAATACATTCAAATATGTATCCGCTCATGAG
ACAATAACCCTGATAAATGCTTCAATAATATTGAAAAAGGAAGAGTATGAGTATTCAACATTTCCGTGTC
GCCCTTATTCCCTTTTTTGCGGCATTTTGCCTTCCTGTTTTTGCTCACCCAGAAACGCTGGTGAAAGTAA
AAGATGCTGAAGATCAGTTGGGTGCACGAGTGGGTTACATCGAACTGGATCTCAACAGCGGTAAGATCCT
TGAGAGTTTTCGCCCCGAAGAACGTTTTCCAATGATGAGCACTTTTAAAGTTCTGCTATGTGGCGCGGTA
TTATCCCGTATTGACGCCGGGCAAGAGCAACTCGGTCGCCGCATACACTATTCTCAGAATGACTTGGTTG
AGTACTCACCAGTCACAGAAAAGCATCTTACGGATGGCATGACAGTAAGAGAATTATGCAGTGCTGCCAT
AACCATGAGTGATAACACTGCGGCCAACTTACTTCTGACAACGATCGGAGGACCGAAGGAGCTAACCGCT
TTTTTGCACAACATGGGGGATCATGTAACTCGCCTTGATCGTTGGGAACCGGAGCTGAATGAAGCCATAC
CAAACGACGAGCGTGACACCACGATGCCTGTAGCAATGGCAACAACGTTGCGCAAACTATTAACTGGCGA
ACTACTTACTCTAGCTTCCCGGCAACAATTAATAGACTGGATGGAGGCGGATAAAGTTGCAGGACCACTT
CTGCGCTCGGCCCTTCCGGCTGGCTGGTTTATTGCTGATAAATCTGGAGCCGGTGAGCGTGGGTCTCGCG
GTATCATTGCAGCACTGGGGCCAGATGGTAAGCCCTCCCGTATCGTAGTTATCTACACGACGGGGAGTCA
GGCAACTATGGATGAACGAAATAGACAGATCGCTGAGATAGGTGCCTCACTGATTAAGCATTGGTAACTG
TCAGACCAAGTTTACTCATATATACTTTAGATTGATTTAAAACTTCATTTTTAATTTAAAAGGATCTAGG
TGAAGATCCTTTTTGATAATCTCATGACCAAAATCCCTTAACGTGAGTTTTCGTTCCACTGAGCGTCAGA
CCCCGTAGAAAAGATCAAAGGATCTTCTTGAGATCCTTTTTTTCTGCGCGTAATCTGCTGCTTGCAAACA
AAAAAACCACCGCTACCAGCGGTGGTTTGTTTGCCGGATCAAGAGCTACCAACTCTTTTTCCGAAGGTAA
CTGGCTTCAGCAGAGCGCAGATACCAAATACTGTTCTTCTAGTGTAGCCGTAGTTAGGCCACCACTTCAA
GAACTCTGTAGCACCGCCTACATACCTCGCTCTGCTAATCCTGTTACCAGTGGCTGCTGCCAGTGGCGAT
AAGTCGTGTCTTACCGGGTTGGACTCAAGACGATAGTTACCGGATAAGGCGCAGCGGTCGGGCTGAACGG
GGGGTTCGTGCACACAGCCCAGCTTGGAGCGAACGACCTACACCGAACTGAGATACCTACAGCGTGAGCT
ATGAGAAAGCGCCACGCTTCCCGAAGGGAGAAAGGCGGACAGGTATCCGGTAAGCGGCAGGGTCGGAACA
GGAGAGCGCACGAGGGAGCTTCCAGGGGGAAACGCCTGGTATCTTTATAGTCCTGTCGGGTTTCGCCACC
TCTGACTTGAGCGTCGATTTTTGTGATGCTCGTCAGGGGGGCGGAGCCTATGGAAAAACGCCAGCAACGC
GGCCTTTTTACGGTTCCTGGCCTTTTGCTGGCCTTTTGCTCACATGTTCTTTCCTGCGTTATCCCCTGAT
TCTGTGGATAACCGTATTACCGCCTTTGAGTGAGCTGATACCGCTCGCCGCAGCCGAACGACCGAGCGCA
GCGAGTCAGTGAGCGAGGAAGCGGAAGAGCGCCCAATACGCAAACCGCCTCTCCCCGCGCGTTGGCCGAT
TCATTAATGCAGCTGGCACGACAGGTTTCCCGACTGGAAAGCGGGCAGTGAGCGCAACGCAATTAATGTG
AGTTAGCTCACTCATTAGGCACCCCAGGCTTTACACTTTATGCTTCCGGCTCGTATGTTGTGTGGAATTG
TGAGCGGATAACAATTTCACACAGGAAACAGCTATGACCATGATTACGCCAAGCGCGCAATTAACCCTCA
CTAAAGGGAACAAAAGCTGGAGCTGCAAGC
Features (pLannotate 1.2.2; 35 found; start..end, strand, type, name):
      5..231     +  promoter       RSV promoter: Rous sarcoma virus enhancer/promoter
    232..412     +  LTR            5' LTR (truncated): truncated 5' long terminal repeat (LTR) from HIV-1
    459..584     +  misc_feature   HIV-1 Ψ: packaging signal of human immunodeficiency virus type 1
    568..931     +  CDS            HIV-1 gag (fragment): gag protein from human immunodeficiency virus 1; gag
   1077..1310    +  misc_feature   RRE: The Rev response element (RRE) of HIV-1 allows for Rev-dependent mRNA export from the nucleus to the cytoplasm.
   1687..1713    +  CDS            Rev (fragment): human immunodeficiency virus 1 (HIV-1) Rev protein; rev; enhances nuclear export of unspliced and incompletely spliced viral mRNAs
   1720..1743    +  promoter       SV40 promoter (fragment): SV40 early promoter
   1744..1815    +  promoter       SV40 promoter (fragment): SV40 enhancer and early promoter
   1839..1974    +  rep_origin     SV40 ori: SV40 origin of replication
   2020..2616    +  CDS            PuroR (fragment): puromycin N-acetyltransferase; pac from Streptomyces; confers resistance to puromycin
   2665..2782    +  misc_feature   cPPT/CTS: central polypurine tract and central termination sequence of HIV-1
   2847..2913    +  CDS            small t antigen (fragment): SV40 (simian virus 40) small t antigen
   2920..4098    +  promoter       EF-1α promoter: strong constitutive promoter for human elongation factor EF-1α
   4119..4136    +  protein_bind   attB1 (fragment): mutant version of attB; core recombination site for the Gateway® BP reaction BP Clonase™
   4142..4867    +  CDS            ZNF133 (fragment): ZN133_HUMAN - Also known as ZNF150. Experimental evidence at protein level: Swiss-Prot protein existence level 1. May be involved in transcriptional regulation as a repressor. From Homo sapiens (Human).
   6014..6100    +  CDS            ZNF133 (fragment): ZN133_HUMAN - Also known as ZNF150. Experimental evidence at protein level: Swiss-Prot protein existence level 1. May be involved in transcriptional regulation as a repressor. From Homo sapiens (Human).
   6103..6126    -  protein_bind   attB2: mutant version of attB; recombination site for the Gateway® BP reaction BP Clonase™
   6134..6175    +  CDS            V5 tag: epitope tag from simian virus 5
   6191..6244    +  promoter       U6 promoter (fragment): RNA polymerase III promoter for human U6 snRNA
   6286..6874    +  misc_feature   WPRE: woodchuck hepatitis virus posttranscriptional regulatory element
   6925..6944    +  misc_feature   cPPT/CTS (fragment): central polypurine tract and central termination sequence of HIV-1
   6946..7179    +  LTR            3' LTR (ΔU3): self-inactivating 3' long terminal repeat (LTR) from HIV-1
   7257..7378    +  polyA_signal   SV40 poly(A) signal: SV40 polyadenylation signal
   7418..7553    +  rep_origin     SV40 ori: SV40 origin of replication
   7574..7592    -  promoter       T7 promoter: promoter for bacteriophage T7 RNA polymerase
   7600..7755    +  CDS            lacZα (fragment): LacZα fragment of β-galactosidase; lacZ fragment
   7760..8188    +  rep_origin     f1 ori (sequence partly withheld): f1 bacteriophage origin of replication; arrow indicates direction of (+) strand synthesis
   8241..8345    +  promoter       AmpR promoter: bla
   8346..9206    +  CDS            AmpR: β-lactamase; bla; confers resistance to ampicillin, carbenicillin, and related antibiotics
   9377..9965    +  rep_origin     ori: high-copy-number ColE1/pMB1/pBR322/pUC origin of replication
  10148..10240   +  CDS            lacI (fragment): lac repressor; lacI; The lac repressor binds to the lac operator to inhibit transcription in E. coli. This inhibition can be relieved by adding lactose or isopropyl-β-D-thiogalactopyranoside (IPTG).
  10253..10274   +  protein_bind   CAP binding site: CAP binding activates transcription in the presence of cAMP. E. coli catabolite activator protein
  10289..10319   +  promoter       lac promoter: promoter for the E. coli lac operon
  10327..10343   +  protein_bind   lac operator: The lac repressor binds to the lac operator to inhibit transcription in E. coli. This inhibition can be relieved by adding lactose or isopropyl-β-D-thiogalactopyranoside (IPTG). lac repressor encoded by lacI
  10388..10406   +  promoter       T3 promoter: promoter for bacteriophage T3 RNA polymerase
