[The description below was written by a language model from this plasmid's Addgene catalogue record and pLannotate feature annotations shown in this document.]
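Description:
TFORF3281 is a third-generation-style, self-inactivating lentiviral expression plasmid built on the pLX_TRC317 backbone, carrying the human zinc-finger transcription factor ZNF133 as one member of a barcoded transcription factor ORF collection. It is propagated in E. coli through a high-copy ColE1/pUC origin with ampicillin resistance (AmpR), and also retains an f1 origin and lac/T7/T3 remnants of its cloning-vector ancestry. The depositor notes that the plasmid can recombine, as is common for LTR-containing vectors.

The viral genome is transcribed from an RSV promoter fused to a truncated HIV-1 5' LTR and includes the Ψ packaging signal, a gag fragment, the RRE for Rev-dependent nuclear export, a cPPT/CTS, WPRE to enhance transcript expression, and a ΔU3 3' LTR that inactivates LTR promoter activity after integration, followed by an SV40 poly(A) signal. Two expression units lie within this genome. An SV40 early promoter drives the puromycin N-acetyltransferase gene for selection of transduced mammalian cells. Downstream, the EF-1α promoter drives the ZNF133 ORF, which was inserted by Gateway cloning, is flanked by attB1 and attB2 sites, and is fused at its C terminus to a V5 epitope tag for detection. The automated annotation matches only the two ends of the ORF to ZNF133, which may reflect the particular transcript isoform cited by the depositor.

According to the record, each construct in the collection carries a unique 24-bp barcode, which is not separately annotated in the feature table. The barcode allows the overexpressed transcription factor to be identified in pooled screens, such as those studying directed differentiation.
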