Addgene plasmid #144757: TFORF3281
Purpose: Lentiviral vector for overexpressing transcription factor ORFs with unique 24-bp barcodes. Barcodes facilitate identification of transcription factors in pooled screens.
Depositing lab: Feng Zhang. Depositing organization: Broad Institute. Publication: A transcription factor atlas of directed differentiation. Joung J, Ma S, Tay T, Geiger-Schuller KR, Kirchgatterer PC, Verdine VK, Guo B, Arias-Garcia MA, Allen WE, Singh A, Kuksenko O, Abudayyeh OO, Gootenberg JS, Fu Z, Macrae RK, Buenrostro JD, Regev A, Zhang F. Cell. 2023 Jan 5;186(1):209-229.e26. doi: 10.1016/j.cell.2022.11.026. PubMed 36608654.
Backbone
  Vector backbone: pLX_TRC317
  Backbone manufacturer: Broad Institute Genetic Perturbation Platform
  Backbone size w/o insert (bp): 8264
  Vector type: Mammalian Expression, Lentiviral
  Selectable markers: Puromycin
Growth in bacteria
  Bacterial resistance: Ampicillin, 100 μg/mL
  Growth temperature: 37°C
  Growth strain: NEB Stable
  Copy number: High Copy
Gene/Insert
  Gene/Insert name: ZNF133
  Species: H. sapiens (human)
  Insert size (bp): 2165
  Entrez Gene: ZNF133 (a.k.a. ZNF150, pHZ-13, pHZ-66)
  Promoter: EF1a
  Tag / fusion protein: V5 (C terminal on insert)
  Cloning method: Gateway Cloning
  Sequencing primers: 5′ GGGTGGAGACTGAAGTTAGGCCAG; 3′ CACATAGCGTAAAAGGAGCAACATAG
Resource information
  A portion of this plasmid was derived from a plasmid made by: Broad Institute Genetic Perturbation Platform
Terms and licenses: Academic/Nonprofit Terms; Industry Terms: Not Available to Industry
Depositor comments: NM_001352456.1 Please test multiple small colonies in case of plasmid recombination. To make this collection available in a timely manner, a portion of this collection was not fully sequenced by Addgene. If an Addgene verified full plasmid sequence is not available, please contact us prior to placing an order to request the full sequence.
How to cite: TFORF3281 was a gift from Feng Zhang (Addgene plasmid # 144757 ; http://n2t.net/addgene:144757 ; RRID:Addgene_144757)
