>Addgene plasmid #144757 | TFORF3281 | depositor partial sequence | sequence record 286386 | Insert
ATCGATTGATCAACAAGTTTGTACAAAAAAGTTGGCATGGCATTCAGGGATGTGGCTGTGGATTTCACCC
AGGATGAGTGGAGGCTGCTGAGCCCTGCTCAAAGGACTCTGTACAGAGAGGTGATGCTGGAGAACTACAG
CAACCTGGTCTCACTGGGAATTTCATTTTCTAAACCAGAACTCATCACCCAGCTGGAGCAAGGGAAAGAG
ACCTGGAGAGAGGAAAAAAAATGTTCACCGGCAACCTGTCCAGATCCAGAGCCAGAGCTCTACCTCGATC
CTTTCTGCCCTCCGGGTTTCTCCAGTCAGAAATTCCCCATGCAGCATGTGCTGTGTAATCATCCCCCCTG
GATCTTCACATGCTTGTGTGCAGAAGGTAACATCCAGCCTGGGGATCCAGGCCCAGGGGACCAGGAGAAG
CAGCAACAAGCCTCTGAGGGGAGACCCTGGAGTGATCAAGCAGAAGGTCCTGAGGGAGAAGGTGCCATGC
CTTTGTTTGGAAGAACCAAGAAAAGGACTCTGGGAGCGTTCTCCAGGCCACCCCAGAGGCAGCCAGTCAG
CTCTCGGAACGGCCTCAGAGGGGTGGAGTTAGAAGCCAGCCCAGCTCAGACAGGGAACCCTGAGGAAACA
GACAAATTGTTGAAGAGGATAGAAGTCTTAGGATTTGGAACAGTCAACTGTGGAGAGTGTGGACTGAGCT
TCAGCAAGATGACAAACCTGCTCAGTCACCAGCGGATACACTCAGGGGAGAAGCCCTACGTGTGTGGGGT
ATGTGAGAAGGGCTTCAGCCTAAAGAAGAGCCTCGCCAGACACCAGAAGGCACACTCGGGGGAGAAGCCA
ATTGTGTGCAGGGAGTGTGGACGAGGCTTTAACCGGAAGTCAACGCTAATCATACACGAACGGACACACT
CCGGTGAGAAACCTTACATGTGCAGTGAGTGTGGGCGAGGCTTCAGCCAGAAGTCAAACCTCATCATACA
CCAGAGGACACACTCAGGGGAAAAGCCTTATGTGTGCCGGGAATGTGGCAAAGGCTTCAGCCAGAAGTCA
GCTGTCGTGAGACACCAGAGGACACACTTGGAGGAGAAGACCATCGTGTGCAGTGACTGTGGCCTGGGCT
TCAGCGACAGGTCAAACCTCATCTCCCACCAGAGGACGCACTCTGGGGAGAAGCCCTACGCCTGCAAGGA
GTGTGGGCGATGCTTCAGGCAGAGGACCACCCTTGTCAACCACCAGAGGACACACTCAAAGGAGAAGCCC
TATGTGTGCGGGGTGTGTGGGCACAGCTTCAGCCAGAATTCAACCCTCATCTCTCACAGGCGGACACACA
CTGGGGAGAAGCCGTATGTTTGTGGGGTGTGTGGGCGAGGCTTTAGTCTCAAGTCACACCTCAACAGACA
CCAGAACATACACTCAGGAGAGAAGCCCATTGTGTGCAAGGACTGTGGCCGGGGCTTCAGCCAGCAATCC
AACCTCATCAGACACCAGAGGACGCACTCAGGCGAGAAGCCCATGGTGTGTGGGGAGTGCGGGCGAGGCT
TCAGCCAGAAGTCAAACCTTGTTGCACACCAGAGGACGCACTCAGGGGAGAGGCCGTATGTGTGCCGAGA
GTGTGGGCGAGGCTTTAGCCACCAGGCCGGTCTCATCAGGCACAAGCGGAAGCACTCGAGGGAGAAGCCC
TACATGTGCAGGCAGTGTGGACTGGGCTTTGGCAATAAGTCAGCTCTAATCACACACAAGCGGGCTCACT
CGGAAGAGAAGCCTTGTGTGTGCAGAGAGTGTGGCCAAGGCTTTCTCCAAAAGTCACACCTCACCTTACA
TCAAATGACACATACGGGGGAGAAGCCATATGTGTGCAAGACGTGTGGGCGGGGCTTCAGCCTCAAGTCT
CACCTCAGCAGACACAGGAAGACCACGTCTGTCCACCACAGACTGCCAGTGCAGCCCGACCCTGAGCCGT
GTGCAGGGCAACCTTCGGATTCCTTATACTCTCTCTGCCCAACTTTCTTGTACAAAGTGGTTGATATCGG
TAAGCCTATCCCTAACCCTCTCCTCGGTCTCGATTCTACGTAGTAATGAACTAGTCCGTAACTTGAAAGT
ATTTCGATTTCTTGGCTTTATATATCTTGTGGAAAGGACGAGCAAACATTTGTGACATTACGAAA
