>Addgene plasmid #144757 | TFORF3281 | depositor partial sequence | sequence record 286387 | Barcode
GCAAACATTTGTGACATTACGAAA
